Addgene plasmid #36716: TAL2281
Depositing lab: Keith Joung. Depositing organization: Massachusetts General Hospital. Publication: FLASH assembly of TALENs for high-throughput genome editing. Reyon D, Tsai SQ, Khayter C, Foden JA, Sander JD, Joung JK. Nat Biotechnol. 2012 Apr 8. doi: 10.1038/nbt.2170. PubMed 22484455.
Backbone
  Vector backbone: JDS78
  Backbone manufacturer: Joung lab (Addgene Plasmid # 32290)
  Backbone size w/o insert (bp): 6447
  Vector type: Mammalian, T7 for in vitro mRNA synthesis
Growth in bacteria
  Bacterial resistance: Ampicillin, 100 μg/mL
  Growth temperature: 37°C
  Growth strain: XL1 Blue
  Copy number: High Copy
Gene/Insert
  Gene/Insert name: MYCN-TALEN_Right (alt name: MYCN)
  Species: H. sapiens (human)
  Insert size (bp): 1640
  Entrez Gene: Mycn (a.k.a. N-myc, Nmyc, Nmyc-1, Nmyc1, bHLHe37, c-nmyc)
  Promoter: CMV
  Tag / fusion protein: 3X Flag (N terminal on backbone); WT FOKI (C terminal on backbone)
  Cloning method: Restriction Enzyme; 5′ cloning site BsmBI (destroyed during cloning); 3′ cloning site BsmBI (destroyed during cloning)
  Sequencing primers: 5′ CMV-F; 3′ BGH-rev
Terms and licenses: Academic/Nonprofit Terms; Industry Terms: Not Available to Industry
Depositor comments: Target binding site: TGGGTTCTTGCAGATCAT It is strongly recommended that users perform a diagnostic digest to verify this plasmid prior to use. For example, a double digest of the plasmid with BamHI and KpnI should result in two bands at 2.2kb and 5.9kb.
How to cite: TAL2281 was a gift from Keith Joung (Addgene plasmid # 36716 ; http://n2t.net/addgene:36716 ; RRID:Addgene_36716)
