[The description below was written by a language model from this plasmid's Addgene catalogue record.]
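Description:
TAL2281 is a mammalian expression plasmid encoding the right-hand monomer of a TALEN pair directed against the human MYCN gene. It is built on the JDS78 backbone (about 6.4 kb without insert), a TALEN expression vector that supplies the invariant parts of the nuclease: an N-terminal 3X Flag tag and a C-terminal wild-type FokI cleavage domain. The roughly 1.6 kb insert, which provides the target-specific DNA-binding portion of the TALEN, was placed between these elements using BsmBI sites that were destroyed in the process, as expected for type IIS cloning that leaves a seamless in-frame junction. The associated publication describes the FLASH method for high-throughput TALEN assembly. The plasmid is a high-copy construct maintained in bacteria under ampicillin selection; the record does not name the origin of replication or any mammalian selection marker.

Expression in mammalian cells is driven by the CMV promoter, and the listed sequencing primers suggest a BGH polyadenylation region downstream of the coding sequence. The vector type also indicates a T7 promoter, which allows in vitro transcription of TALEN mRNA as an alternative to plasmid transfection. Because FokI cuts only as a dimer, this right monomer is meant to be used with a matching left-hand MYCN TALEN that binds the opposite strand across a spacer. Together they produce a double-strand break at the locus for gene disruption by error-prone repair or for targeted editing. The Flag tag permits detection of the expressed protein. The depositor notes that a diagnostic restriction digest is advisable before use. The catalogue links the insert to a Mycn gene entry with mouse-style nomenclature while listing the species as human.
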