>Addgene plasmid #36716 | TAL2281 | depositor partial sequence | sequence record 45909 | TAL2281 sequence 1640 bps
GAACCTGACCCCAGACCAGGTAGTCGCAATCGCGAACAATAATGGGGGAAAGCAAGCCCTGGAAACCGTG
CAAAGGTTGTTGCCGGTCCTTTGTCAAGACCACGGCCTTACACCGGAGCAAGTCGTGGCCATTGCAAATA
ATAACGGTGGCAAACAGGCTCTTGAGACGGTTCAGAGACTTCTCCCAGTTCTCTGTCAAGCCCACGGGCT
GACTCCCGATCAAGTTGTAGCGATTGCGAATAACAATGGAGGGAAACAAGCATTGGAGACTGTCCAACGG
CTCCTTCCCGTGTTGTGTCAAGCCCACGGTTTGACGCCTGCACAAGTGGTCGCCATCGCCTCGAATGGCG
GCGGTAAGCAGGCGCTGGAAACAGTACAGCGCCTGCTGCCTGTACTGTGCCAGGATCATGGACTGACCCC
AGACCAGGTAGTCGCAATCGCGTCAAACGGAGGGGGAAAGCAAGCCCTGGAAACCGTGCAAAGGTTGTTG
CCGGTCCTTTGTCAAGACCACGGCCTTACACCGGAGCAAGTCGTGGCCATTGCATCCCACGACGGTGGCA
AACAGGCTCTTGAGACGGTTCAGAGACTTCTCCCAGTTCTCTGTCAAGCCCACGGGCTGACTCCCGATCA
AGTTGTAGCGATTGCGTCCAACGGTGGAGGGAAACAAGCATTGGAGACTGTCCAACGGCTCCTTCCCGTG
TTGTGTCAAGCCCACGGTTTGACGCCTGCACAAGTGGTCGCCATCGCCTCGAATGGCGGCGGTAAGCAGG
CGCTGGAAACAGTACAGCGCCTGCTGCCTGTACTGTGCCAGGATCATGGACTGACCCCAGACCAGGTAGT
CGCAATCGCGAACAATAATGGGGGAAAGCAAGCCCTGGAAACCGTGCAAAGGTTGTTGCCGGTCCTTTGT
CAAGACCACGGCCTTACACCGGAGCAAGTCGTGGCCATTGCATCCCACGACGGTGGCAAACAGGCTCTTG
AGACGGTTCAGAGACTTCTCCCAGTTCTCTGTCAAGCCCACGGGCTGACTCCCGATCAAGTTGTAGCGAT
TGCGTCGAACATTGGAGGGAAACAAGCATTGGAGACTGTCCAACGGCTCCTTCCCGTGTTGTGTCAAGCC
CACGGTTTGACGCCTGCACAAGTGGTCGCCATCGCCAACAACAACGGCGGTAAGCAGGCGCTGGAAACAG
TACAGCGCCTGCTGCCTGTACTGTGCCAGGATCATGGACTGACCCCAGACCAGGTAGTCGCAATCGCGTC
GAACATTGGGGGAAAGCAAGCCCTGGAAACCGTGCAAAGGTTGTTGCCGGTCCTTTGTCAAGACCACGGC
CTTACACCGGAGCAAGTCGTGGCCATTGCAAGCAATGGGGGTGGCAAACAGGCTCTTGAGACGGTTCAGA
GACTTCTCCCAGTTCTCTGTCAAGCCCACGGGCTGACTCCCGATCAAGTTGTAGCGATTGCGTCGCATGA
CGGAGGGAAACAAGCATTGGAGACTGTCCAACGGCTCCTTCCCGTGTTGTGTCAAGCCCACGGTTTGACG
CCTGCACAAGTGGTCGCCATCGCCTCCAATATTGGCGGTAAGCAGGCGCTGGAAACAGTACAGCGCCTGC
TGCCTGTACTGTGCCAGGATCATGGACTGA
