>Addgene plasmid #36716 | TAL2281 | addgene partial sequence | sequence record 48211 | CMV-F 5'-CGCAAATGGGCGGTAGGCGTG-3'
GCAGAGCTCTCTGGCTAACTAGAGAACCCACTGCTTACTGGCTTATCGAAATTAATACGACTCACTATAG
GGAGACCCAAGCTGGCTAGCACCATGGACTACAAAGACCATGACGGTGATTATAAAGATCATGACATCGA
TTACAAGGATGACGATGACAAGATGGCCCCCAAGAAGAAGAGGAAGGTGGGCATTCACCGCGGGGTACCT
ATGGTGGACTTGAGGACACTCGGTTATTCGCAACAGCAACAGGAGAAAATCAAGCCTAAGGTCAGGAGCA
CCGTCGCGCAACACCACGAGGCGCTTGTGGGGCATGGCTTCACTCATGCGCATATTGTCGCGCTTTCACA
GCACCCTGCGGCGCTTGGGACGGTGGCTGTCAAATACCAAGATATGATTGCGGCCCTGCCCGAAGCCACG
CACGAGGCAATTGTAGGGGTCGGTAAACAGTGGTCGGGAGCGCGAGCACTTGAGGCGCTGCTGACTGTGG
CGGGTGAGCTTAGGGGGCCTCCGCTCCAGCTCGACACCGGGCAGCTGCTGAAGATCGCGAAGAGAGGGGG
AGTAACAGCGGTAGAGGCAGTGCACGCCTGGCGCAATGCGCTCACCGGGGCCCCCTTGAACCTGACCCCA
GACCAGGTAGTCGCAATCGCGAACAATAATGGGGGAAAGCAAGCCCTGGAAACCGTGCAAAGGTTGTTGC
CGGTCCTTTGTCAAGACCACGGCCTTACACCGGAGCAAGTCGTGGCCATTGCAAATAATAACGGTGGCAA
ACAGGCTCTTGAGACGGTTCAGAGACTTCTCCCAGTTCTCTGTCAAGCCCACGGGCTGACTCCCGATCAA
GTTGTAGCGATTGCGAATAACAATGGAGGGAAACAAGCATTGGAGACTGTCCAACGGCTCCTTCCCGTGT
TGTGTCAAGCCCA
