>Addgene plasmid #36716 | TAL2281 | addgene partial sequence | sequence record 48212 | JDS-TALEN-F 5'-TAGGGGTCGGTAAACAGTGG-3'
CGCTGCTGACTGTGGCGGGTGAGCTTAGGGGGCCTCCGCTCCAGCTCGACACCGGGCAGCTGCTGAAGAT
CGCGAAGAGAGGGGGAGTAACAGCGGTAGAGGCAGTGCACGCCTGGCGCAATGCGCTCACCGGGGCCCCC
TTGAACCTGACCCCAGACCAGGTAGTCGCAATCGCGAACAATAATGGGGGAAAGCAAGCCCTGGAAACCG
TGCAAAGGTTGTTGCCGGTCCTTTGTCAAGACCACGGCCTTACACCGGAGCAAGTCGTGGCCATTGCAAA
TAATAACGGTGGCAAACAGGCTCTTGAGACGGTTCAGAGACTTCTCCCAGTTCTCTGTCAAGCCCACGGG
CTGACTCCCGATCAAGTTGTAGCGATTGCGAATAACAATGGAGGGAAACAAGCATTGGAGACTGTCCAAC
GGCTCCTTCCCGTGTTGTGTCAAGCCCACGGTTTGACGCCTGCACAAGTGGTCGCCATCGCCTCGAATGG
CGGCGGTAAGCAGGCGCTGGAAACAGTACAGCGCCTGCTGCCTGTACTGTGCCAGGATCATGGACTGACC
CCAGACCAGGTAGTCGCAATCGCGTCAAACGGAGGGGGAAAGCAAGCCCTGGAAACCGTGCAAAGGTTGT
TGCCGGTCCTTTGTCAAGACCACGGCCTTACACCGGAGCAAGTCGTGGCCATTGCATCCCACGACGGTGG
CAAACAGGCTCTTGAGACGGTTCAGAGACTTCTCCCAGTTCTCTGTCAAGCCCACGGGCTGACTCCCGAT
CAAGTTGTAGCGATTGCGTCCAACGGTGGAGGGAAACAAGCATTGGAGACTGTCCAACGGCTCCTTCCCG
TGTTGTGTCAAGCCCACGGTTTGACGCCTGCACAAGTGGTCGCCATCGCCTCGAATGGCGGC
